>Addgene plasmid #62153 | pMuLE ENTR SV40 tdTomato L3-L2 | depositor full sequence | sequence record 101437 | Full Sequence
CTAGATACCCAGCTTTCTTGTACAAAGTTGGCATTATAAGAAAGCATTGCTTATCAATTTGTTGCAACGA
ACAGGTCACTATCAGTCAAAATAAAATCATTATTTGCCATCCAGCTGCAGGGCGGCCGCGATATCCCCTA
TAGTGAGTCGTATTACATGGTCATAGCTGTTTCCTGGCAGCTCTGGCCCGTGTCTCAAAATCTCTGATGT
TACATTGCACAAGATAAAAATATATCATCATGAACAATAAAACTGTCTGCTTACATAAACAGTAATACAA
GGGGTGTTATGAGCCATATTCAACGGGAAACGTCGAGGCCGCGATTAAATTCCAACATGGATGCTGATTT
ATATGGGTATAAATGGGCTCGCGATAATGTCGGGCAATCAGGTGCGACAATCTATCGCTTGTATGGGAAG
CCCGATGCGCCAGAGTTGTTTCTGAAACATGGCAAAGGTAGCGTTGCCAATGATGTTACAGATGAGATGG
TCAGACTAAACTGGCTGACGGAATTTATGCCTCTTCCGACCATCAAGCATTTTATCCGTACTCCTGATGA
TGCATGGTTACTCACCACTGCGATCCCCGGAAAAACAGCATTCCAGGTATTAGAAGAATATCCTGATTCA
GGTGAAAATATTGTTGATGCGCTGGCAGTGTTCCTGCGCCGGTTGCATTCGATTCCTGTTTGTAATTGTC
CTTTTAACAGCGATCGCGTATTTCGTCTCGCTCAGGCGCAATCACGAATGAATAACGGTTTGGTTGATGC
GAGTGATTTTGATGACGAGCGTAATGGCTGGCCTGTTGAACAAGTCTGGAAAGAAATGCATAAACTTTTG
CCATTCTCACCGGATTCAGTCGTCACTCATGGTGATTTCTCACTTGATAACCTTATTTTTGACGAGGGGA
AATTAATAGGTTGTATTGATGTTGGACGAGTCGGAATCGCAGACCGATACCAGGATCTTGCCATCCTATG
GAACTGCCTCGGTGAGTTTTCTCCTTCATTACAGAAACGGCTTTTTCAAAAATATGGTATTGATAATCCT
GATATGAATAAATTGCAGTTTCATTTGATGCTCGATGAGTTTTTCTAATCAGAATTGGTTAATTGGTTGT
AACACTGGCAGAGCATTACGCTGACTTGACGGGACGGCGCAAGCTCATGACCAAAATCCCTTAACGTGAG
TTACGCGTCGTTCCACTGAGCGTCAGACCCCGTAGAAAAGATCAAAGGATCTTCTTGAGATCCTTTTTTT
CTGCGCGTAATCTGCTGCTTGCAAACAAAAAAACCACCGCTACCAGCGGTGGTTTGTTTGCCGGATCAAG
AGCTACCAACTCTTTTTCCGAAGGTAACTGGCTTCAGCAGAGCGCAGATACCAAATACTGTTCTTCTAGT
GTAGCCGTAGTTAGGCCACCACTTCAAGAACTCTGTAGCACCGCCTACATACCTCGCTCTGCTAATCCTG
TTACCAGTGGCTGCTGCCAGTGGCGATAAGTCGTGTCTTACCGGGTTGGACTCAAGACGATAGTTACCGG
ATAAGGCGCAGCGGTCGGGCTGAACGGGGGGTTCGTGCACACAGCCCAGCTTGGAGCGAACGACCTACAC
CGAACTGAGATACCTACAGCGTGAGCTATGAGAAAGCGCCACGCTTCCCGAAGGGAGAAAGGCGGACAGG
TATCCGGTAAGCGGCAGGGTCGGAACAGGAGAGCGCACGAGGGAGCTTCCAGGGGGAAACGCCTGGTATC
TTTATAGTCCTGTCGGGTTTCGCCACCTCTGACTTGAGCGTCGATTTTTGTGATGCTCGTCAGGGGGGCG
GAGCCTATGGAAAAACGCCAGCAACGCGGCCTTTTTACGGTTCCTGGCCTTTTGCTGGCCTTTTGCTCAC
ATGTTCTTTCCTGCGTTATCCCCTGATTCTGTGGATAACCGTATTACCGCCTTTGAGTGAGCTGATACCG
CTCGCCGCAGCCGAACGACCGAGCGCAGCGAGTCAGTGAGCGAGGAAGCGGAAGAGCGCCCAATACGCAA
ACCGCCTCTCCCCGCGCGTTGGCCGATTCATTAATGCAGCTGGCACGACAGGTTTCCCGACTGGAAAGCG
GGCAGTGAGCGCAACGCAATTAATACGCGTACCGCTAGCCAGGAAGAGTTTGTAGAAACGCAAAAAGGCC
ATCCGTCAGGATGGCCTTCTGCTTAGTTTGATGCCTGGCAGTTTATGGCGGGCGTCCTGCCCGCCACCCT
CCGGGCCGTTGCTTCACAACGTTCAAATCCGCTCCCGGCGGATTTGTCCTACTCAGGAGAGCGTTCACCG
ACAAACAACAGATAAAACGAAAGGCCCAGTCTTCCGACTGAGCCTTTCGTTTTATTTGATGCCTGGCAGT
TCCCTACTCTCGCGTTAACGCTAGCATGGATGTTTTCCCAGTCACGACGTTGTAAAACGACGGCCAGTCT
TAAGCTCGGGCCCCAAATAATGATTTTATTTTGACTGATAGTGACCTGTTCGTTGCAACAAATTGATGAG
CAATGCTTTTTTATAATGCCAACTTTGTATAATAAAGTTGCTGTGGAATGTGTGTCAGTTAGGGTGTGGA
AAGTCCCCAGGCTCCCCAGCAGGCAGAAGTATGCAAAGCATGCATCTCAATTAGTCAGCAACCAGGTGTG
GAAAGTCCCCAGGCTCCCCAGCAGGCAGAAGTATGCAAAGCATGCATCTCAATTAGTCAGCAACCATAGT
CCCGCCCCTAACTCCGCCCATCCCGCCCCTAACTCCGCCCAGTTCCGCCCATTCTCCGCCCCATGGCTGA
CTAATTTTTTTTATTTATGCAGAGGCCGAGGCCGCCTCGGCCTCTGAGCTATTCCAGAAGTAGTGAGGAG
GCTTTTTTGGAGGCCTAGGCTTTTGCAAAAAGCTTGGTACCGAGCTCGGATCCCGCCACCATGGTGAGCA
AGGGCGAGGAGGTCATCAAAGAGTTCATGCGCTTCAAGGTGCGCATGGAGGGCTCCATGAACGGCCACGA
GTTCGAGATCGAGGGCGAGGGCGAGGGCCGCCCCTACGAGGGCACCCAGACCGCCAAGCTGAAGGTGACC
AAGGGCGGCCCCCTGCCCTTCGCCTGGGACATCCTGTCCCCCCAGTTCATGTACGGCTCCAAGGCGTACG
TGAAGCACCCCGCCGACATCCCCGATTACAAGAAGCTGTCCTTCCCCGAGGGCTTCAAGTGGGAGCGCGT
GATGAACTTCGAGGACGGCGGTCTGGTGACCGTGACCCAGGACTCCTCCCTGCAGGACGGCACGCTGATC
TACAAGGTGAAGATGCGCGGCACCAACTTCCCCCCCGACGGCCCCGTAATGCAGAAGAAGACCATGGGCT
GGGAGGCCTCCACCGAGCGCCTGTACCCCCGCGACGGCGTGCTGAAGGGCGAGATCCACCAGGCCCTGAA
GCTGAAGGACGGCGGCCACTACCTGGTGGAGTTCAAGACCATCTACATGGCCAAGAAGCCCGTGCAACTG
CCCGGCTACTACTACGTGGACACCAAGCTGGACATCACCTCCCACAACGAGGACTACACCATCGTGGAAC
AGTACGAGCGCTCCGAGGGCCGCCACCACCTGTTCCTGGGGCATGGCACCGGCAGCACCGGCAGCGGCAG
CTCCGGCACCGCCTCCTCCGAGGACAACAACATGGCCGTCATCAAAGAGTTCATGCGCTTCAAGGTGCGC
ATGGAGGGCTCCATGAACGGCCACGAGTTCGAGATCGAGGGCGAGGGCGAGGGCCGCCCCTACGAGGGCA
CCCAGACCGCCAAGCTGAAGGTGACCAAGGGCGGCCCCCTGCCCTTCGCCTGGGACATCCTGTCCCCCCA
GTTCATGTACGGCTCCAAGGCGTACGTGAAGCACCCCGCCGACATCCCCGATTACAAGAAGCTGTCCTTC
CCCGAGGGCTTCAAGTGGGAGCGCGTGATGAACTTCGAGGACGGCGGTCTGGTGACCGTGACCCAGGACT
CCTCCCTGCAGGACGGCACGCTGATCTACAAGGTGAAGATGCGCGGCACCAACTTCCCCCCCGACGGCCC
CGTAATGCAGAAGAAGACCATGGGCTGGGAGGCCTCCACCGAGCGCCTGTACCCCCGCGACGGCGTGCTG
AAGGGCGAGATCCACCAGGCCCTGAAGCTGAAGGACGGCGGCCGCTACCTGGTGGAGTTCAAGACCATCT
ACATGGCCAAGAAGCCCGTGCAACTGCCCGGCTACTACTACGTGGACACCAAGCTGGACATCACCTCCCA
CAACGAGGACTACACCATCGTGGAACAGTACGAGCGCTCCGAGGGCCGCCACCACCTGTTCCTGTACGGC
ATGGACGAGCTGTACAAGTAAGAATTCGATATCAAGCTTATCGATACCGTCGACCTCGAGCCT
Features (pLannotate 1.2.2; 12 found; start..end, strand, type, name):
      7..106     -  protein_bind   attL2: mutant version of attL; recombination site for the Gateway® LR reaction LR Clonase™
    137..155     -  promoter       T7 promoter: promoter for bacteriophage T7 RNA polymerase
    289..1098    +  CDS            KanR: aminoglycoside phosphotransferase; aph(3')-Ia; confers resistance to kanamycin in bacteria or G418 (Geneticin®) in eukaryotes
   1245..1833    +  rep_origin     ori: high-copy-number ColE1/pMB1/pBR322/pUC origin of replication
   2016..2108    +  CDS            lacI (fragment): lac repressor; lacI; The lac repressor binds to the lac operator to inhibit transcription in E. coli. This inhibition can be relieved by adding lactose or isopropyl-β-D-thiogalactopyranoside (IPTG).
   2163..2190    -  terminator     rrnB T2 terminator: transcription terminator T2 from the E. coli rrnB gene
   2322..2365    +  terminator     rrnB T1 terminator: Escherichia coli rrnB; transcription terminator T1 from the E. coli rrnB gene
   2412..2448    -  CDS            lacZα (fragment): LacZα fragment of β-galactosidase; lacZ fragment
   2465..2560    +  protein_bind   attL3: mutant version of attL; recombination site for the Gateway® LR reaction LR Clonase™
   2570..2899    +  promoter       SV40 promoter: SV40 enhancer and early promoter
   2931..4360    +  CDS            tdTomato (fragment): tandem dimeric (pseudo-monomeric) derivative of DsRed (Shaner et al., 2004) mammalian codon-optimized
   4362..4400    +  misc_feature   MCS (fragment): pBluescript multiple cloning site
