[The description below was written by a language model from this plasmid's Addgene catalogue record and pLannotate feature annotations shown in this document.]
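Description:
pMuLE ENTR SV40 tdTomato L3-L2 is a Gateway entry vector from the MuLE (Multiple Lentiviral Expression) system, a modular toolkit for assembling several expression units into a single lentiviral vector by MultiSite Gateway cloning. The 4.4 kb plasmid is not itself a lentiviral vector; the feature table shows no LTRs or packaging elements. It is a small bacterial shuttle plasmid that carries one expression module. It replicates in E. coli at high copy from a ColE1/pUC-type origin and is selected with kanamycin through an aph(3')-Ia resistance gene. The record names no specific backbone. The rrnB T1 and T2 terminators upstream of the cassette, a T7 promoter, and small lacI and lacZα remnants are typical of Gateway entry vector architecture, with the terminators insulating the insert from read-through transcription in bacteria.

The payload lies between attL3 and attL2 recombination sites. It consists of the SV40 enhancer/early promoter driving tdTomato, a mammalian codon-optimized tandem-dimer red fluorescent protein derived from DsRed, followed by a short fragment of a multiple cloning site. The annotation labels the tdTomato coding sequence a fragment, although it spans about 1.4 kb, and no polyadenylation signal is annotated within the module. In an LR Clonase reaction, the L3-L2 site combination fixes the position and orientation of this module relative to other entry modules with complementary att sites, so that it occupies the final slot before attL2 in a multi-fragment assembly into a destination vector. The module is typically used to add a constitutively expressed red fluorescent marker to combinatorial lentiviral constructs, which lets transduced mammalian cells be identified or sorted.
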