Addgene plasmid #62153: pMuLE ENTR SV40 tdTomato L3-L2
Purpose: MuLE (Multiple Lentiviral Expression) Entry vector containing a SV40 promoter and tdTomato module. Compatible with MultiSite Gateway cloning
Depositing lab: Ian Frew. Depositing organization: University of Zurich. Publication: A versatile modular vector system for rapid combinatorial mammalian genetics. Albers J, Danzer C, Rechsteiner M, Lehmann H, Brandt LP, Hejhal T, Catalano A, Busenhart P, Goncalves AF, Brandt S, Bode PK, Bode-Lesniewska B, Wild PJ, Frew IJ. J Clin Invest. 2015 Mar 9. pii: 79743. doi: 10.1172/JCI79743. PubMed 25751063.
Backbone
  Vector backbone: N/A
  Vector type: Mammalian Expression ; MuLE Gateway Entry Vector
Growth in bacteria
  Bacterial resistance: Kanamycin, 50 μg/mL
  Growth temperature: 37°C
  Growth strain: DH5alpha
  Copy number: High Copy
Gene/Insert
  Gene/Insert name: tdTomato
  Species: Synthetic
  Promoter: SV40
  Cloning method: Gateway Cloning
  Sequencing primers: 5′ M13-fwd; 3′ M13-rev
Terms and licenses: Academic/Nonprofit Terms; Industry Terms: Not Available to Industry
How to cite: pMuLE ENTR SV40 tdTomato L3-L2 was a gift from Ian Frew (Addgene plasmid # 62153 ; http://n2t.net/addgene:62153 ; RRID:Addgene_62153)
