>Addgene plasmid #62153 | pMuLE ENTR SV40 tdTomato L3-L2 | addgene partial sequence | sequence record 103641 | M13-F20 5'-TGTAAAACGACGGCCAGT-3'
GACTGATAGTGACCTGTTCGTTGCAACAAATTGATGAGCAATGCTTTTTTATAATGCCAACTTTGTATAA
TAAAGTTGCTGTGGAATGTGTGTCAGTTAGGGTGTGGAAAGTCCCCAGGCTCCCCAGCAGGCAGAAGTAT
GCAAAGCATGCATCTCAATTAGTCAGCAACCAGGTGTGGAAAGTCCCCAGGCTCCCCAGCAGGCAGAAGT
ATGCAAAGCATGCATCTCAATTAGTCAGCAACCATAGTCCCGCCCCTAACTCCGCCCATCCCGCCCCTAA
CTCCGCCCAGTTCCGCCCATTCTCCGCCCCATGGCTGACTAATTTTTTTTATTTATGCAGAGGCCGAGGC
CGCCTCGGCCTCTGAGCTATTCCAGAAGTAGTGAGGAGGCTTTTTTGGAGGCCTAGGCTTTTGCAAAAAG
CTTGGTACCGAGCTCGGATCCCGCCACCATGGTGAGCAAGGGCGAGGAGGTCATCAAAGAGTTCATGCGC
TTCAAGGTGCGCATGGAGGGCTCCATGAACGGCCACGAGTTCGAGATCGAGGGCGAGGGCGAGGGCCGCC
CCTACGAGGGCACCCAGACCGCCAAGCTGAAGGTGACCAAGGGCGGCCCCCTGCCCTTCGCCTGGGACAT
CCTGTCCCCCCAGTTCATGTACGGCTCCAAGGCGTACGTGAAGCACCCCGCCGACATCCCCGATTACAAG
AAGCTGTCCTT
