>Addgene plasmid #62153 | pMuLE ENTR SV40 tdTomato L3-L2 | addgene partial sequence | sequence record 103644 | M13-Rev 5'-CAGGAAACAGCTATGACC-3'
TAATGATTTTATTTTGACTGATAGTGACCTGTTCGTTGCAACAAATTGATAAGCAATGCTTTCTTATAAT
GCCAACTTTGTACAAGAAAGCTGGGTATCTAGAGGCTCGAGGTCGACGGTATCGATAAGCTTGATATCGA
ATTCTTACTTGTACAGCTCGTCCATGCCGTACAGGAACAGGTGGTGGCGGCCCTCGGAGCGCTCGTACTG
TTCCACGATGGTGTAGTCCTCGTTGTGGGAGGTGATGTCCAGCTTGGTGTCCACGTAGTAGTAGCCGGGC
AGTTGCACGGGCTTCTTGGCCATGTAGATGGTCTTGAACTCCACCAGGTAGCGGCCGCCGTCCTTCAGCT
TCAGGGCCTGGTGGATCTCGCCCTTCAGCACGCCGTCGCGGGGGTACAGGCGCTCGGTGGAGGCCTCCCA
GCCCATGGTCTTCTTCTGCATTACGGGGCCGTCGGGGGGGAAGTTGGTGCCGCGCATCTTCACCTTGTAG
ATCAGCGTGCCGTCCTGCAGGGAGGAGTCCTGGGTCACGGTCACCAGACCGCCGTCCTCGAAGTTCATCA
CGCGCTCCCACTTGAAGCCCTCGGGGAAGGACAGCTTCTTGTAATCGGGGATGTCGGC
